Addgene plasmid #19665: pGC295
Depositing lab: Jane Hubbard. Depositing organization: NYU Grossman School of Medicine. Publication: A "FLP-Out" system for controlled gene expression in Caenorhabditis elegans. Voutev R, Hubbard EJ. Genetics. 2008 Sep;180(1):103-19. doi: 10.1534/genetics.108.090274. PubMed 18723890.
Backbone
  Vector backbone: pGC292
  Vector type: Worm Expression ; FLP/FRT
Growth in bacteria
  Bacterial resistance: Ampicillin, 100 μg/mL
  Growth temperature: 37°C
  Growth strain: DH5alpha
  Copy number: High Copy
Gene/Insert
  Gene/Insert name: <*iA-4xNLS-YFP::let-858(3’)
  Species: C. elegans (nematode), S. cerevisiae (budding yeast); A. victoria
  Tag / fusion protein: 4xNLS (N terminal on insert)
  Cloning method: Restriction Enzyme
  Sequencing primers: 5′ M13R
Terms and licenses: Academic/Nonprofit Terms; Industry Terms: Not Available to Industry
How to cite: pGC295 was a gift from Jane Hubbard (Addgene plasmid # 19665 ; http://n2t.net/addgene:19665 ; RRID:Addgene_19665)
