[The description below was written by a language model from this plasmid's Addgene catalogue record and pLannotate feature annotations shown in this document.]
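Description:
pGC295 is a 4,362-nt, high-copy, ampicillin-selected plasmid built on the pGC292 backbone and catalogued as a C. elegans expression vector of the FLP/FRT type. It belongs to a "FLP-Out" toolkit for controlled gene expression in the nematode. Propagation in E. coli relies on a ColE1/pUC-type origin and the β-lactamase (AmpR) gene with its own promoter. The remaining backbone annotations are standard cloning-vector remnants: lac promoter, operator and CAP site, short lacI, rop and bom fragments, and pieces of pUC and pBluescript polylinkers.

The insert is recorded as <*iA-4xNLS-YFP::let-858(3'). The feature table supports this with a single FRT site, the target of the yeast 2μ-plasmid FLP recombinase, placed upstream of a yellow fluorescent protein coding region derived from Aequorea victoria. The automated annotation labels this region cpCitrine, which is probably just the closest database match to the YFP named in the catalogue. Four nuclear localization signals are fused at the N terminus, which concentrates the fluorescence in nuclei and makes individual expressing cells easier to score. The let-858 3' region, a commonly used worm 3' UTR, is named in the insert but not annotated; it presumably lies in the unannotated stretch after the reporter.

No worm promoter is annotated or stated, and only one FRT is detected, so the plasmid appears to be a modular downstream component rather than a complete expression cassette. In a FLP-Out design, a promoter and an FRT-flanked stop or first-gene cassette sit upstream, and FLP-mediated excision then brings the reporter under promoter control. The record does not explain the "<*iA" notation.
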