Features (pLannotate 1.2.2; 13 found; start..end, strand, type, name):
      1..30      -  misc_feature   MCS (fragment): pUC18/19 multiple cloning site
     46..62      -  misc_feature   MCS (fragment): pBluescript multiple cloning site
     78..125     -  protein_bind   FRT: FLP-mediated recombination occurs in the 8-bp core sequence TCTAGAAA (Turan and Bode, 2011). FLP recombinase from the Saccharomyces cerevisiae 2μ plasmid
    364..1227    +  CDS            cpCitrine: cpCitrine is a basic (constitutively fluorescent) green/yellow fluorescent protein published in 2001, derived from Aequorea victoria.
   1773..1808    +  CDS            rop (fragment): Rop protein, which maintains plasmids at low copy number; rop
   1910..2009    +  misc_feature   bom (fragment): basis of mobility region from pBR322
   2107..2211    +  promoter       AmpR promoter: bla
   2212..3072    +  CDS            AmpR: β-lactamase; bla; confers resistance to ampicillin, carbenicillin, and related antibiotics
   3243..3831    +  rep_origin     ori: high-copy-number ColE1/pMB1/pBR322/pUC origin of replication
   4014..4106    +  CDS            lacI (fragment): lac repressor; lacI; The lac repressor binds to the lac operator to inhibit transcription in E. coli. This inhibition can be relieved by adding lactose or isopropyl-β-D-thiogalactopyranoside (IPTG).
   4119..4140    +  protein_bind   CAP binding site: CAP binding activates transcription in the presence of cAMP. E. coli catabolite activator protein
   4155..4185    +  promoter       lac promoter: promoter for the E. coli lac operon
   4193..4209    +  protein_bind   lac operator: The lac repressor binds to the lac operator to inhibit transcription in E. coli. This inhibition can be relieved by adding lactose or isopropyl-β-D-thiogalactopyranoside (IPTG). lac repressor encoded by lacI
>Addgene plasmid #19665 | pGC295 | depositor full sequence | sequence record 9297 | Author sequence
AAGCTTGCATGCCTGCAGGTCGACTCTAGACCGCGGTTTTGGCGCGGATCCACTAGTTCTAGCTTCAAAA
GCGCTCTGAAGTTCCTATACTTTCTAGAGAATAGGAACTTCGGAATAGGAACTTCAAGATCCCCGGGGTA
TGTTTCGAATGATACTAACATAACATAGAACATTTTCAGGAGCTCAGAAAAAATGACTGCTCCAAAGAAG
AAGCGTAAGGTACCGGCAGAAAAAATGACTGCTCCAAAGAAGAAGCGTAAGGTACCGGCAGAAAAAATGA
CTGCTCCAAAGAAGAAGCGTAAGGTACCGGCAGAAAAAATGACTGCTCCAAAGAAGAAGCGTAAGGTACC
GGTAGAAAAAATGAGTAAAGGAGAAGAACTTTTCACTGGAGTTGTCCCAATTCTTGTTGAATTAGATGGT
GATGTTAATGGGCACAAATTTTCTGTCAGTGGAGAGGGTGAAGGTGATGCAACATACGGAAAACTTACCC
TTAAATTTATTTGCACTACTGGAAAACTACCTGTTCCATGGGTAAGTTTAAACATATATATACTAACTAA
CCCTGATTATTTAAATTTTCAGCCAACACTTGTCACTACTTTCGGTTATGGTCTTCAATGCTTCGCCAGA
TACCCAGATCATATGAAACAGCATGACTTTTTCAAGAGTGCCATGCCCGAAGGTTATGTACAGGAAAGAA
CTATATTTTTCAAAGATGACGGGAACTACAAGACACGTAAGTTTAAACAGTTCGGTACTAACTAACCATA
CATATTTAAATTTTCAGGTGCTGAAGTCAAGTTTGAAGGTGATACCCTTGTTAATAGAATCGAGTTAAAA
GGTATTGATTTTAAAGAAGATGGAAACATTCTTGGACACAAATTGGAATACAACTATAACTCACACAATG
TATACATCATGGCAGACAAACAAAAGAATGGAATCAAAGTTGTAAGTTTAAACATGATTTTACTAACTAA
CTAATCTGATTTAAATTTTCAGAACTTCAAAATTAGACACAACATTGAAGATGGAAGCGTTCAACTAGCA
GACCATTATCAACAAAATACTCCAATTGGCGATGGCCCTGTCCTTTTACCAGACAACCATTACCTGTCCT
ACCAATCTGCCCTTTCGAAAGATCCCAACGAAAAGAGAGACCACATGGTCCTTCTTGAGTTTGTAACAGC
TGCTGGGATTACACATGGCATGGATGAACTATACAAATAGCATTCGTAGAATTGTAAGTTTAAACTTTCT
CATACTAACTAACGCGCTCTATTTAAATTTTCAGAATTCGCTAGCCGGCCATACAAGTAATCCGGATGAT
CGACGCCAACGTCGTTGAATTTTCAAATTTTAAATACTGAATATTTGTTTTTTTTCCTATTATTTATTTA
TTCTCTTTGTGTTTTTTTTCTTGCTTTCTAAAAAATTAATTCAATCCAAATCTAAACATGAGCGGTTTTT
TTTCTCTTTCCGTCTCCCAATTCGTATTCCGCTCCTCTCATCTGAACACAATGTGCAAGTTTATTTATCT
TCTCGCTTTCATTTCATTAGGACGTGGGGGGAATTGGTGGAAGGGGGAAACACACAAAAGGATGATGGAA
ATGAAATAAGGACACACAATATGCAACAACATTCAATTCAGAAATATGGAGGAAGGTTTAAAAGAAAACA
TAAAAATATATAGAGGAGGAAGGAAAACTAGTAAAAAATAAGCAAAGAAATTAGGCGAACGATGAGAATT
GTCCTCGCTTGGGCCCTTTCGTCTCGCGCGTTTCGGTGATGACGGTGAAAACCTCTGACACATGCAGCTC
CCGGAGACGGTCACAGCTTGTCTGTAAGCGGATGCCGGGAGCAGACAAGCCCGTCAGGGCGCGTCAGCGG
GTGTTGGCGGGTGTCGGGGCTGGCTTAACTATGCGGCATCAGAGCAGATTGTACTGAGAGTGCACCATAT
GCGGTGTGAAATACCGCACAGATGCGTAAGGAGAAAATACCGCATCAGGCGGCCTTAAGGGCCTCGTGAT
ACGCCTATTTTTATAGGTTAATGTCATGATAATAATGGTTTCTTAGACGTCAGGTGGCACTTTTCGGGGA
AATGTGCGCGGAACCCCTATTTGTTTATTTTTCTAAATACATTCAAATATGTATCCGCTCATGAGACAAT
AACCCTGATAAATGCTTCAATAATATTGAAAAAGGAAGAGTATGAGTATTCAACATTTCCGTGTCGCCCT
TATTCCCTTTTTTGCGGCATTTTGCCTTCCTGTTTTTGCTCACCCAGAAACGCTGGTGAAAGTAAAAGAT
GCTGAAGATCAGTTGGGTGCACGAGTGGGTTACATCGAACTGGATCTCAACAGCGGTAAGATCCTTGAGA
GTTTTCGCCCCGAAGAACGTTTTCCAATGATGAGCACTTTTAAAGTTCTGCTATGTGGCGCGGTATTATC
CCGTATTGACGCCGGGCAAGAGCAACTCGGTCGCCGCATACACTATTCTCAGAATGACTTGGTTGAGTAC
TCACCAGTCACAGAAAAGCATCTTACGGATGGCATGACAGTAAGAGAATTATGCAGTGCTGCCATAACCA
TGAGTGATAACACTGCGGCCAACTTACTTCTGACAACGATCGGAGGACCGAAGGAGCTAACCGCTTTTTT
GCACAACATGGGGGATCATGTAACTCGCCTTGATCGTTGGGAACCGGAGCTGAATGAAGCCATACCAAAC
GACGAGCGTGACACCACGATGCCTGTAGCAATGGCAACAACGTTGCGCAAACTATTAACTGGCGAACTAC
TTACTCTAGCTTCCCGGCAACAATTAATAGACTGGATGGAGGCGGATAAAGTTGCAGGACCACTTCTGCG
CTCGGCCCTTCCGGCTGGCTGGTTTATTGCTGATAAATCTGGAGCCGGTGAGCGTGGGTCTCGCGGTATC
ATTGCAGCACTGGGGCCAGATGGTAAGCCCTCCCGTATCGTAGTTATCTACACGACGGGGAGTCAGGCAA
CTATGGATGAACGAAATAGACAGATCGCTGAGATAGGTGCCTCACTGATTAAGCATTGGTAACTGTCAGA
CCAAGTTTACTCATATATACTTTAGATTGATTTAAAACTTCATTTTTAATTTAAAAGGATCTAGGTGAAG
ATCCTTTTTGATAATCTCATGACCAAAATCCCTTAACGTGAGTTTTCGTTCCACTGAGCGTCAGACCCCG
TAGAAAAGATCAAAGGATCTTCTTGAGATCCTTTTTTTCTGCGCGTAATCTGCTGCTTGCAAACAAAAAA
ACCACCGCTACCAGCGGTGGTTTGTTTGCCGGATCAAGAGCTACCAACTCTTTTTCCGAAGGTAACTGGC
TTCAGCAGAGCGCAGATACCAAATACTGTCCTTCTAGTGTAGCCGTAGTTAGGCCACCACTTCAAGAACT
CTGTAGCACCGCCTACATACCTCGCTCTGCTAATCCTGTTACCAGTGGCTGCTGCCAGTGGCGATAAGTC
GTGTCTTACCGGGTTGGACTCAAGACGATAGTTACCGGATAAGGCGCAGCGGTCGGGCTGAACGGGGGGT
TCGTGCACACAGCCCAGCTTGGAGCGAACGACCTACACCGAACTGAGATACCTACAGCGTGAGCATTGAG
AAAGCGCCACGCTTCCCGAAGGGAGAAAGGCGGACAGGTATCCGGTAAGCGGCAGGGTCGGAACAGGAGA
GCGCACGAGGGAGCTTCCAGGGGGAAACGCCTGGTATCTTTATAGTCCTGTCGGGTTTCGCCACCTCTGA
CTTGAGCGTCGATTTTTGTGATGCTCGTCAGGGGGGCGGAGCCTATGGAAAAACGCCAGCAACGCGGCCT
TTTTACGGTTCCTGGCCTTTTGCTGGCCTTTTGCTCACATGTTCTTTCCTGCGTTATCCCCTGATTCTGT
GGATAACCGTATTACCGCCTTTGAGTGAGCTGATACCGCTCGCCGCAGCCGAACGACCGAGCGCAGCGAG
TCAGTGAGCGAGGAAGCGGAAGAGCGCCCAATACGCAAACCGCCTCTCCCCGCGCGTTGGCCGATTCATT
AATGCAGCTGGCACGACAGGTTTCCCGACTGGAAAGCGGGCAGTGAGCGCAACGCAATTAATGTGAGTTA
GCTCACTCATTAGGCACCCCAGGCTTTACACTTTATGCTTCCGGCTCGTATGTTGTGTGGAATTGTGAGC
GGATAACAATTTCACACAGGAAACAGCTATGACCATGATTACGCCAAGCTGTAAGTTTAAACATGATCTT
ACTAACTAACTATTCTCATTTAAATTTTCAGAGCTTAAAAATGGCTGAAATCACTCACAACGATGGATAC
GCTAACAACTTGGAAATGAAAT
