>Addgene plasmid #19665 | pGC295 | addgene partial sequence | sequence record 25490 | 19665 with M13R
TGATCTTACTAACTAACTATTCTCATTTAAATTTTCAGAGCTTAAAAATGGCTGAAATCACTCACAACGA
TGGATACGCTAACAACTTGGAAATGAAATAAGCTTGCATGCCTGCAGGTCGACTCTAGACCGCGGTTTTG
GCGCGGATCCACTAGTTCTAGCTTCAAAAGCGCTCTGAAGTTCCTATACTTTCTAGAGAATAGGAACTTC
GGAATAGGAACTTCAAGATCCCCGGGGTATGTTTCGAATGATACTAACATAACATAGAACATTTTCAGGA
GCTCAGAAAAAATGACTGCTCCAAAGAAGAAGCGTAAGGTACCGGCAGAAAAAATGACTGCTCCAAAGAA
GAAGCGTAAGGTACCGGCAGAAAAAATGACTGCTCCAAAGAAGAAGCGTAAGGTACCGGCAGAAAAAATG
ACTGCTCCAAAGAAGAAGCGTAAGGTACCGGTAGAAAAAATGAGTAAAGGAGAAGAACTTTTCACTGGAG
TTGTCCCAATTCTTGTTGAATTAGATGGTGATGTTAATGGGCACAAATTTTCTGTCAGTGGAGAGGGTGA
AGGTGATGCAACATACGGAAAACTTACCCTTAAATTTATTTGCACTACTGGAAAACTACCTGTTCCATGG
GGTAAGTTTAAACATATATATACTAACTAACCCTGA
